Addgene plasmid #137154: pAAV-nEF-Coff/Fon-NpHR3.3-EYFP
Purpose: Intersectional viral expression of NpHR3.3-EYFP in cells expressing Flp AND NOT Cre
Depositing lab: Karl Deisseroth & INTRSECT 2.0 Project. Depositing organization: Stanford University. Publication: Comprehensive Dual- and Triple-Feature Intersectional Single-Vector Delivery of Diverse Functional Payloads to Cells of Behaving Mammals. Fenno LE, Ramakrishnan C, Kim YS, Evans KE, Lo M, Vesuna S, Inoue M, Cheung KYM, Yuen E, Pichamoorthy N, Hong ASO, Deisseroth K. Neuron. 2020 Jun 20. pii: S0896-6273(20)30432-3. doi: 10.1016/j.neuron.2020.06.003. PubMed 32574559.
Backbone
  Vector backbone: AAV2-nEF-WPRE
  Backbone size w/o insert (bp): 4600
  Vector type: AAV, Cre/Lox, Synthetic Biology ; Flp/FRT
Growth in bacteria
  Bacterial resistance: Ampicillin, 100 μg/mL
  Growth temperature: 37°C
  Growth strain: NEB Stable
  Copy number: High Copy
Gene/Insert
  Gene/Insert name: Coff/Fon-NpHR3.3-EYFP
  Species: Synthetic; Prokaryotic
  Insert size (bp): 2500
  Mutation: W179F
  Promoter: nEF
  Cloning method: Restriction Enzyme; 5′ cloning site BamHI (unknown if destroyed); 3′ cloning site EcoRI (unknown if destroyed)
  Sequencing primers: 5′ GACCCTGCTTGCTCAACTCT; 3′ GGGCCACAACTCCTCATAAA
Terms and licenses: Academic/Nonprofit Terms; Industry Terms: Not Available to Industry
Depositor comments: Additional sequencing primers: Intron 2F GGGACGACATGACTTAACCAG; Intron 2R CCAGCCCTTCTCATGTTCAG; Intron 1F CCTGTATGTGACCCATGTGC; Intron 1R: GCACATGGGTCACATACAGG
How to cite: pAAV-nEF-Coff/Fon-NpHR3.3-EYFP was a gift from Karl Deisseroth & INTRSECT 2.0 Project (Addgene plasmid # 137154 ; http://n2t.net/addgene:137154 ; RRID:Addgene_137154) For viral preps, please replace (Addgene plasmid # 137154) in the above sentence with: (Addgene viral prep # 137154-AAV8)
