[The description below was written by a language model from this plasmid's Addgene catalogue record and pLannotate feature annotations shown in this document.]
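Description:
pAAV-nEF-Coff/Fon-NpHR3.3-EYFP is an AAV2 transfer plasmid from the INTRSECT 2.0 series, built to express the inhibitory opsin NpHR3.3 fused to EYFP only in cells that contain Flp recombinase and lack Cre. It is maintained in bacteria through a high-copy ColE1/pUC-type origin with ampicillin resistance, and also carries an f1/M13 phage origin. A recombination-deficient strain is listed for propagation, which is consistent with the need to keep the ITRs stable. The two AAV2 inverted terminal repeats flank the expression cassette so it can be packaged into recombinant AAV. The left ITR is complete in the depositor sequence but is annotated only as short fragments in the sequencing-derived record, a common result when reading through ITRs.

Expression is driven by the nEF promoter, annotated as the EF-1α core promoter followed by a truncated HTLV-1 LTR segment, and the transcript ends with a WPRE and the hGH polyadenylation signal. The coding sequence, which is the Natronomonas pharaonis halorhodopsin chloride pump with the recorded W179F mutation, a short Kir2.1 (KCNJ2)-derived trafficking sequence and EYFP, is split into pieces separated by β-globin-derived intron fragments. All of these pieces lie in antisense orientation relative to the promoter, so nothing functional is made initially. Flp-mediated inversion should place the exons in the sense direction, although the annotation tool did not call the FRT-type sites. Inverted lox2272 and loxN pairs embedded in the introns bracket the central exon, so Cre flips it and disrupts the reading frame, switching expression off. A short region is labelled as a P2A fragment, but the record does not clarify its role. The construct is used for light-driven silencing of intersectionally defined neuronal populations.
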