Features (pLannotate 1.2.2; 28 found; start..end, strand, type, name):
      1..141     -  repeat_region  AAV2 ITR: inverted terminal repeat of adeno-associated virus serotype 2 inverted
    188..399     +  promoter       EF-1α core promoter: core promoter for human elongation factor EF-1α
    412..680     +  LTR            5' LTR (truncated): truncated 5' long terminal repeat (LTR) from human T-cell leukemia virus (HTLV) type 1
    750..791     -  intron         β-globin intron (fragment): internally truncated intron from human β-globin
    857..1417    -  CDS            EYFP (fragment): enhanced YFP mammalian codon-optimized
   1490..1523    +  protein_bind   lox2272: Cre-mediated recombination occurs in the 8-bp core sequence (GGATACTT). lox2272 sites are compatible with each other, but incompatible with loxP or loxN sites (Lee and Saito, 1988). Cre recombinase
   1524..1573    -  intron         β-globin intron (fragment): internally truncated intron from human β-globin
   1574..1607    +  protein_bind   loxN: Cre-mediated recombination occurs in the 8-bp core sequence (GTATACCT). loxN sites are compatible with each other, but incompatible with loxP or lox2272 sites. Cre recombinase
   1628..1780    -  CDS            (3-F)Tyr-EGFP (fragment): (3-F)Tyr-EGFP is a basic (constitutively fluorescent) green fluorescent protein published in 2004, derived from Aequorea victoria.
   1785..1840    -  CDS            P2A (fragment): 2A peptide from porcine teschovirus-1 polyprotein Eukaryotic ribosomes fail to insert a peptide bond between the Gly and Pro residues, yielding separate polypeptides.
   1856..1918    -  CDS            KCNJ2 (fragment): KCNJ2_HUMAN - Also known as IRK1. Experimental evidence at protein level: Swiss-Prot protein existence level 1. Probably participates in establishing action potential waveform and excitability of neuronal and muscle tissues. Inward rectifier potassium channels are characterized by a greater tendency to allow potassium to flow into the cell rather than out of it. Their voltage dependence is regulated by the concentration of extracellular potassium; as external potassium is raised, the voltage range of the channel opening shifts to more positive voltages. The inward rectification is mainly due t
   1919..2542    -  CDS            hop (fragment): BACH_NATPH - Experimental evidence at protein level: Swiss-Prot protein existence level 1. Light-driven anion pump. Binding affinity for the anions is in the order, bromide > chloride > nitrate > azide > bromate and binding is pH dependent. From Natronomonas pharaonis (Natronobacterium pharaonis).
   2645..2678    -  protein_bind   lox2272: Cre-mediated recombination occurs in the 8-bp core sequence (GGATACTT). lox2272 sites are compatible with each other, but incompatible with loxP or loxN sites (Lee and Saito, 1988). Cre recombinase
   2679..2728    -  intron         β-globin intron (fragment): internally truncated intron from human β-globin
   2729..2762    -  protein_bind   loxN: Cre-mediated recombination occurs in the 8-bp core sequence (GTATACCT). loxN sites are compatible with each other, but incompatible with loxP or lox2272 sites. Cre recombinase
   2770..3033    -  CDS            hop (fragment): BACH_NATPH - Experimental evidence at protein level: Swiss-Prot protein existence level 1. Light-driven anion pump. Binding affinity for the anions is in the order, bromide > chloride > nitrate > azide > bromate and binding is pH dependent. From Natronomonas pharaonis (Natronobacterium pharaonis).
   3080..3130    -  intron         β-globin intron (fragment): internally truncated intron from human β-globin
   3164..3188    +  misc_feature   MCS (fragment): pBluescript multiple cloning site
   3188..3776    +  misc_feature   WPRE: woodchuck hepatitis virus posttranscriptional regulatory element
   3808..4284    +  polyA_signal   hGH poly(A) signal: human growth hormone polyadenylation signal
   4324..4464    +  repeat_region  AAV2 ITR: inverted terminal repeat of adeno-associated virus serotype 2 inverted
   4469..4520    -  misc_feature   bom (fragment): basis of mobility region from pBR322
   4539..4919    +  rep_origin     M13 ori (sequence partly withheld): M13 bacteriophage origin of replication; arrow indicates direction of (+) strand synthesis
   4995..5044    -  misc_feature   bom (fragment): basis of mobility region from pBR322
   5146..5181    -  CDS            rop (fragment): Rop protein, which maintains plasmids at low copy number; rop
   5276..5380    +  promoter       AmpR promoter: bla
   5381..6241    +  CDS            AmpR: β-lactamase; bla; confers resistance to ampicillin, carbenicillin, and related antibiotics
   6412..7000    +  rep_origin     ori: high-copy-number ColE1/pMB1/pBR322/pUC origin of replication
>Addgene plasmid #137154 | pAAV-nEF-Coff/Fon-NpHR3.3-EYFP | depositor full sequence | sequence record 265117 | pAAV-nEF-Coff/Fon-NpHR3.3-EYFP sequence 7061 bps
CCTGCAGGCAGCTGCGCGCTCGCTCGCTCACTGAGGCCGCCCGGGCAAAGCCCGGGCGTCGGGCGACCTT
TGGTCGCCCGGCCTCAGTGAGCGAGCGAGCGCGCAGAGAGGGAGTGGCCAACTCCATCACTAGGGGTTCC
TGCGGCCGCACGCGTAAGGATCTGCGATCGCTCCGGTGCCCGTCAGTGGGCAGAGCGCACATCGCCCACA
GTCCCCGAGAAGTTGGGGGGAGGGGTCGGCAATTGAACGGGTGCCTAGAGAAGGTGGCGCGGGGTAAACT
GGGAAAGTGATGTCGTGTACTGGCTCCGCCTTTTTCCCGAGGGTGGGGGAGAACCGTATATAAGTGCAGT
AGTCGCCGTGAACGTTCTTTTTCGCAACGGGTTTGCCGCCAGAACACAGCTGAAGCTTCGAGGGGCTCGC
ATCTCTCCTTCACGCGCCCGCCGCCCTACCTGAGGCCGCCATCCACGCCGGTTGAGTCGCGTTCTGCCGC
CTCCCGCCTGTGGTGCCTCCTGAACTGCGTCCGCCGTCTAGGTAAGTTTAAAGCTCAGGTCGAGACCGGG
CCTTTGTCCGGCGCTCCCTTGGAGCCTACCTAGACTCAGCCGGCTCTCCACGCTTTGCCTGACCCTGCTT
GCTCAACTCTACGTCTTTGTTTCGTTTTCTGTTCTGCGCCGTTACAGATCCAAGCTGTGACCGGCGCCTA
CGGATCCGAAGTTCCTATTCTTCAAATAGTATAGGAACTTCGCAGAGTAGTAGCTGGATTGTAGCTGCTA
TTAGCAATCTAAAACCTCTTAGAAGTTCCTATTCTTCAAAAGGTATAGGAACTTCGGCGCGCCTTACACC
TCGTTCTCGTAGCAGAACTTGTACAGCTCGTCCATGCCGAGAGTGATCCCGGCGGCGGTCACGAACTCCA
GCAGGACCATGTGATCGCGCTTCTCGTTGGGGTCTTTGCTCAGGGCGGACTGGTAGCTCAGGTAGTGGTT
GTCGGGCAGCAGCACGGGGCCGTCGCCGATGGGGGTGTTCTGCTGGTAGTGGTCGGCGAGCTGCACGCTG
CCGTCCTCGATGTTGTGGCGGATCTTGAAGTTCACCTTGATGCCGTTCTTCTGCTTGTCGGCCATGATAT
AGACGTTGTGGCTGTTGTAGTTGTACTCCAGCTTGTGCCCCAGGATGTTGCCGTCCTCCTTGAAGTCGAT
GCCCTTCAGCTCGATGCGGTTCACCAGGGTGTCGCCCTCGAACTTCACCTCGGCGCGGGTCTTGTAGTTG
CCGTCGTCCTTGAAGAAGATGGTGCGCTCCTGGACGTAGCCTTCGGGCATGGCGGACTTGAAGAAGTCGT
GCTGCTTCATGTGGTCGGGGTAGCGGGCGAAGCACTGCAGGCCGTAGCCGAAGGTGGTCACGAGGGTGGG
CCAGGGCACGGGCAGCTGTGGGACGACATGACTTAACCAGTTAACCATGTTCTCTGAACATGAGAAGGGC
TGGCCACTCTCCAGTCGACATAACTTCGTATAGGATACTTTATACGAAGTTATGCAGAATGGTAGCTGGA
TTGTAGCTGCTATTAGCAATATGAAACCTCTTAATAACTTCGTATAGTATACCTTATACGAAGTTATACT
AGTCCTCCTGTACTCACCTTGCCGGTGGTGCAGATGAACTTCAGGGTCAGCTTGCCGTAGGTGGCATCGC
CCTCGCCCTCGCCGGACACGCTGAACTTGTGGCCGTTTACGTCGCCGTCCAGCTCGACCAGGATGGGCAC
CACCCCGGTGAACAGCTCCTCGCCCTTGCTCACGGGACCGGGGTTTTCTTCCACGTCTCCTGCTTGCTTT
AACAGAGAGAAGTTCGTGGCTCCGGAGCCGGGCGCGCCCACGTTGATGTCGATCTGGTCCAGGGGGATGT
ACTCGCCCTCGCTGGTGATCCTGCTCTTATCATCAGCCGGGGTCCCAGAAGCAGATGGAACATCCAAAAT
GCTGCCGGACACGACAGATTCGTTTGACGTCAGATAGTTCAGGAGCAAGAATGCGAAAATGTACTTTGCC
ACGATATCCAGGAAAGAATATCCCCAGCTCGTCACCCCAACGGGCAACACCGCGATACCCTCGACTCCAA
GAGCCCACACAATTGGATACCCCAGCCACATCACTACTGTCAACAGCTTCAGGGTATTGAACATGTCAGC
GGTTCCCGCGGCTTTGGCGTCCTGTGCCCACTCCACCAGCAGGATATACAAGACCACCAGAAAGCATGCA
CAACTGATAGCGTAAAAGAACCATCTCATGAGGTGGGAGGAGGTAGTCAGGGCCGCGGCAAGGCCAGTCA
CGCACATAGCGATATCGAAAGTGATAGCTGTGAAGAGCTTTGTAGCATTGCTTCCGGCCAGGAGACCCAG
AGCGAGGAGAATCATGGGCGTGGAAAGTGCCCAGGTGAGATACCGTCCCCACATGGTGACTACACCATCT
ACCTCTTCTCCTCCCAGCATCACTGAGCTGCCTTCTGCAAAATGGCCCGCTGGCATTTCAAGAACGGAAA
TTGTCAGGCCGCTCGCCAATCCTAAACACATGAGAAATAGAGTCATAAGCACATGGGTCACATACAGGAG
ATATGTATATAACATTAATACAATTTTATAAAAAAAAGGGGGGGCACAGGTACCATAACTTCGTATAAAG
TATCCTATACGAAGTTATTTGCCTTAACCCAGAAATTATCACTGTTATTCTTTAGAATGGTGCAAAGAAT
AACTTCGTATAAGGTATACTATACGAAGTTATGCTAGCAACCCCGACACTTACCTGTGTAGGAGGCAATG
CTGACGACAGGCACAAGGATGGTTGACACAGCAATAAGTTTTGCCCGTGGATCATCGAGTCCTCGGGTCA
TAAAAACGAACAGCAGTATACTCAGTCCTGCAAGTGCGATGTTGATATAGAGACTGCTTGCAAGCAAAGG
GTCGTTCAGCACGAACTCGAACAACTCCCTTTGGGTAACCTCGGCTTGAAGGGCCACGGCACTCTCGGTC
ACGGGAGGCAGGGTCTCTGTCATGGTGGCGAGCTCGAAGTTCCTATACTATTTGAAGAATAGGAACTTCT
TGCCTTAACCCAGAAATTATCACTGTTATTCTTTAGAATGGTGCAAAGAGAAGTTCCTATACCTTTTGAA
GAATAGGAACTTCGAATTCGATATCAAGCTTATCGATAATCAACCTCTGGATTACAAAATTTGTGAAAGA
TTGACTGGTATTCTTAACTATGTTGCTCCTTTTACGCTATGTGGATACGCTGCTTTAATGCCTTTGTATC
ATGCTATTGCTTCCCGTATGGCTTTCATTTTCTCCTCCTTGTATAAATCCTGGTTGCTGTCTCTTTATGA
GGAGTTGTGGCCCGTTGTCAGGCAACGTGGCGTGGTGTGCACTGTGTTTGCTGACGCAACCCCCACTGGT
TGGGGCATTGCCACCACCTGTCAGCTCCTTTCCGGGACTTTCGCTTTCCCCCTCCCTATTGCCACGGCGG
AACTCATCGCCGCCTGCCTTGCCCGCTGCTGGACAGGGGCTCGGCTGTTGGGCACTGACAATTCCGTGGT
GTTGTCGGGGAAATCATCGTCCTTTCCTTGGCTGCTCGCCTATGTTGCCACCTGGATTCTGCGCGGGACG
TCCTTCTGCTACGTCCCTTCGGCCCTCAATCCAGCGGACCTTCCTTCCCGCGGCCTGCTGCCGGCTCTGC
GGCCTCTTCCGCGTCTTCGCCTTCGCCCTCAGACGAGTCGGATCTCCCTTTGGGCCGCCTCCCCGCATCG
ATACCGAGCGCTGCTCGAGAGATCTACGGGTGGCATCCCTGTGACCCCTCCCCAGTGCCTCTCCTGGCCC
TGGAAGTTGCCACTCCAGTGCCCACCAGCCTTGTCCTAATAAAATTAAGTTGCATCATTTTGTCTGACTA
GGTGTCCTTCTATAATATTATGGGGTGGAGGGGGGTGGTATGGAGCAAGGGGCAAGTTGGGAAGACAACC
TGTAGGGCCTGCGGGGTCTATTGGGAACCAAGCTGGAGTGCAGTGGCACAATCTTGGCTCACTGCAATCT
CCGCCTCCTGGGTTCAAGCGATTCTCCTGCCTCAGCCTCCCGAGTTGTTGGGATTCCAGGCATGCATGAC
CAGGCTCAGCTAATTTTTGTTTTTTTGGTAGAGACGGGGTTTCACCATATTGGCCAGGCTGGTCTCCAAC
TCCTAATCTCAGGTGATCTACCCACCTTGGCCTCCCAAATTGCTGGGATTACAGGCGTGAACCACTGCTC
CCTTCCCTGTCCTTCTGATTTTGTAGGTAACCACGTGCGGACCGAGCGGCCGCAGGAACCCCTAGTGATG
GAGTTGGCCACTCCCTCTCTGCGCGCTCGCTCGCTCACTGAGGCCGGGCGACCAAAGGTCGCCCGACGCC
CGGGCTTTGCCCGGGCGGCCTCAGTGAGCGAGCGAGCGCGCAGCTGCCTGCAGGGGCGCCTGATGCGGTA
TTTTCTCCTTACGCATCTGTGCGGTATTTCACACCGCATA
[142 nt withheld, positions 4521-4662]
C
[141 nt withheld, positions 4664-4804]
CCTTTGACGTTGGAGTCCACGTTCTTT
[37 nt withheld, positions 4832-4868]
ACCCTATCTCGGGCTATTCTTTTGATTTATAAGGGATTTTGCCGATTTCGGCCTATTGGTTAAAAAATGA
GCTGATTTAACAAAAATTTAACGCGAATTTTAACAAAATATTAACGTTTACAATTTTATGGTGCACTCTC
AGTACAATCTGCTCTGATGCCGCATAGTTAAGCCAGCCCCGACACCCGCCAACACCCGCTGACGCGCCCT
GACGGGCTTGTCTGCTCCCGGCATCCGCTTACAGACAAGCTGTGACCGTCTCCGGGAGCTGCATGTGTCA
GAGGTTTTCACCGTCATCACCGAAACGCGCGAGACGAAAGGGCCTCGTGATACGCCTATTTTTATAGGTT
AATGTCATGATAATAATGGTTTCTTAGACGTCAGGTGGCACTTTTCGGGGAAATGTGCGCGGAACCCCTA
TTTGTTTATTTTTCTAAATACATTCAAATATGTATCCGCTCATGAGACAATAACCCTGATAAATGCTTCA
ATAATATTGAAAAAGGAAGAGTATGAGTATTCAACATTTCCGTGTCGCCCTTATTCCCTTTTTTGCGGCA
TTTTGCCTTCCTGTTTTTGCTCACCCAGAAACGCTGGTGAAAGTAAAAGATGCTGAAGATCAGTTGGGTG
CACGAGTGGGTTACATCGAACTGGATCTCAACAGCGGTAAGATCCTTGAGAGTTTTCGCCCCGAAGAACG
TTTTCCAATGATGAGCACTTTTAAAGTTCTGCTATGTGGCGCGGTATTATCCCGTATTGACGCCGGGCAA
GAGCAACTCGGTCGCCGCATACACTATTCTCAGAATGACTTGGTTGAGTACTCACCAGTCACAGAAAAGC
ATCTTACGGATGGCATGACAGTAAGAGAATTATGCAGTGCTGCCATAACCATGAGTGATAACACTGCGGC
CAACTTACTTCTGACAACGATCGGAGGACCGAAGGAGCTAACCGCTTTTTTGCACAACATGGGGGATCAT
GTAACTCGCCTTGATCGTTGGGAACCGGAGCTGAATGAAGCCATACCAAACGACGAGCGTGACACCACGA
TGCCTGTAGCAATGGCAACAACGTTGCGCAAACTATTAACTGGCGAACTACTTACTCTAGCTTCCCGGCA
ACAATTAATAGACTGGATGGAGGCGGATAAAGTTGCAGGACCACTTCTGCGCTCGGCCCTTCCGGCTGGC
TGGTTTATTGCTGATAAATCTGGAGCCGGTGAGCGTGGGTCTCGCGGTATCATTGCAGCACTGGGGCCAG
ATGGTAAGCCCTCCCGTATCGTAGTTATCTACACGACGGGGAGTCAGGCAACTATGGATGAACGAAATAG
ACAGATCGCTGAGATAGGTGCCTCACTGATTAAGCATTGGTAACTGTCAGACCAAGTTTACTCATATATA
CTTTAGATTGATTTAAAACTTCATTTTTAATTTAAAAGGATCTAGGTGAAGATCCTTTTTGATAATCTCA
TGACCAAAATCCCTTAACGTGAGTTTTCGTTCCACTGAGCGTCAGACCCCGTAGAAAAGATCAAAGGATC
TTCTTGAGATCCTTTTTTTCTGCGCGTAATCTGCTGCTTGCAAACAAAAAAACCACCGCTACCAGCGGTG
GTTTGTTTGCCGGATCAAGAGCTACCAACTCTTTTTCCGAAGGTAACTGGCTTCAGCAGAGCGCAGATAC
CAAATACTGTCCTTCTAGTGTAGCCGTAGTTAGGCCACCACTTCAAGAACTCTGTAGCACCGCCTACATA
CCTCGCTCTGCTAATCCTGTTACCAGTGGCTGCTGCCAGTGGCGATAAGTCGTGTCTTACCGGGTTGGAC
TCAAGACGATAGTTACCGGATAAGGCGCAGCGGTCGGGCTGAACGGGGGGTTCGTGCACACAGCCCAGCT
TGGAGCGAACGACCTACACCGAACTGAGATACCTACAGCGTGAGCTATGAGAAAGCGCCACGCTTCCCGA
AGGGAGAAAGGCGGACAGGTATCCGGTAAGCGGCAGGGTCGGAACAGGAGAGCGCACGAGGGAGCTTCCA
GGGGGAAACGCCTGGTATCTTTATAGTCCTGTCGGGTTTCGCCACCTCTGACTTGAGCGTCGATTTTTGT
GATGCTCGTCAGGGGGGCGGAGCCTATGGAAAAACGCCAGCAACGCGGCCTTTTTACGGTTCCTGGCCTT
TTGCTGGCCTTTTGCTCACATGT
