Features (pLannotate 1.2.2; 29 found; start..end, strand, type, name):
     12..39      +  repeat_region  AAV2 ITR (fragment): inverted terminal repeat of adeno-associated virus serotype 2 inverted
     68..95      +  repeat_region  AAV2 ITR (fragment): inverted terminal repeat of adeno-associated virus serotype 2 inverted
    177..388     +  promoter       EF-1α core promoter: core promoter for human elongation factor EF-1α
    401..669     +  LTR            5' LTR (truncated): truncated 5' long terminal repeat (LTR) from human T-cell leukemia virus (HTLV) type 1
    739..780     -  intron         β-globin intron (fragment): internally truncated intron from human β-globin
    846..1406    -  CDS            EYFP (fragment): enhanced YFP mammalian codon-optimized
   1479..1512    +  protein_bind   lox2272: Cre-mediated recombination occurs in the 8-bp core sequence (GGATACTT). lox2272 sites are compatible with each other, but incompatible with loxP or loxN sites (Lee and Saito, 1988). Cre recombinase
   1513..1562    -  intron         β-globin intron (fragment): internally truncated intron from human β-globin
   1563..1596    +  protein_bind   loxN: Cre-mediated recombination occurs in the 8-bp core sequence (GTATACCT). loxN sites are compatible with each other, but incompatible with loxP or lox2272 sites. Cre recombinase
   1617..1769    -  CDS            (3-F)Tyr-EGFP (fragment): (3-F)Tyr-EGFP is a basic (constitutively fluorescent) green fluorescent protein published in 2004, derived from Aequorea victoria.
   1774..1829    -  CDS            P2A (fragment): 2A peptide from porcine teschovirus-1 polyprotein Eukaryotic ribosomes fail to insert a peptide bond between the Gly and Pro residues, yielding separate polypeptides.
   1845..1907    -  CDS            KCNJ2 (fragment): KCNJ2_HUMAN - Also known as IRK1. Experimental evidence at protein level: Swiss-Prot protein existence level 1. Probably participates in establishing action potential waveform and excitability of neuronal and muscle tissues. Inward rectifier potassium channels are characterized by a greater tendency to allow potassium to flow into the cell rather than out of it. Their voltage dependence is regulated by the concentration of extracellular potassium; as external potassium is raised, the voltage range of the channel opening shifts to more positive voltages. The inward rectification is mainly due t
   1908..2531    -  CDS            hop (fragment): BACH_NATPH - Experimental evidence at protein level: Swiss-Prot protein existence level 1. Light-driven anion pump. Binding affinity for the anions is in the order, bromide > chloride > nitrate > azide > bromate and binding is pH dependent. From Natronomonas pharaonis (Natronobacterium pharaonis).
   2634..2667    -  protein_bind   lox2272: Cre-mediated recombination occurs in the 8-bp core sequence (GGATACTT). lox2272 sites are compatible with each other, but incompatible with loxP or loxN sites (Lee and Saito, 1988). Cre recombinase
   2668..2717    -  intron         β-globin intron (fragment): internally truncated intron from human β-globin
   2718..2751    -  protein_bind   loxN: Cre-mediated recombination occurs in the 8-bp core sequence (GTATACCT). loxN sites are compatible with each other, but incompatible with loxP or lox2272 sites. Cre recombinase
   2759..3022    -  CDS            hop (fragment): BACH_NATPH - Experimental evidence at protein level: Swiss-Prot protein existence level 1. Light-driven anion pump. Binding affinity for the anions is in the order, bromide > chloride > nitrate > azide > bromate and binding is pH dependent. From Natronomonas pharaonis (Natronobacterium pharaonis).
   3069..3119    -  intron         β-globin intron (fragment): internally truncated intron from human β-globin
   3153..3177    +  misc_feature   MCS (fragment): pBluescript multiple cloning site
   3177..3765    +  misc_feature   WPRE: woodchuck hepatitis virus posttranscriptional regulatory element
   3797..4273    +  polyA_signal   hGH poly(A) signal: human growth hormone polyadenylation signal
   4313..4453    +  repeat_region  AAV2 ITR: inverted terminal repeat of adeno-associated virus serotype 2 inverted
   4458..4509    -  misc_feature   bom (fragment): basis of mobility region from pBR322
   4528..4983    +  rep_origin     f1 ori (sequence partly withheld): f1 bacteriophage origin of replication; arrow indicates direction of (+) strand synthesis
   4984..5033    -  misc_feature   bom (fragment): basis of mobility region from pBR322
   5135..5170    -  CDS            rop (fragment): Rop protein, which maintains plasmids at low copy number; rop
   5265..5369    +  promoter       AmpR promoter: bla
   5370..6230    +  CDS            AmpR: β-lactamase; bla; confers resistance to ampicillin, carbenicillin, and related antibiotics
   6401..6989    +  rep_origin     ori: high-copy-number ColE1/pMB1/pBR322/pUC origin of replication
>Addgene plasmid #137154 | pAAV-nEF-Coff/Fon-NpHR3.3-EYFP | addgene full sequence | sequence record 272757 | Addgene NGS Result
CCTGCAGGCAGCTGCGCGCTCGCTCGCTCACTGAGGCCGCCCGGGCGTCGGGCGACCTTTGGTCGCCCGG
CCTCAGTGAGCGAGCGAGCGCGCAGAGAGGGAGTGGCCAACTCCATCACTAGGGGTTCCTGCGGCCGCAC
GCGTAAGGATCTGCGATCGCTCCGGTGCCCGTCAGTGGGCAGAGCGCACATCGCCCACAGTCCCCGAGAA
GTTGGGGGGAGGGGTCGGCAATTGAACGGGTGCCTAGAGAAGGTGGCGCGGGGTAAACTGGGAAAGTGAT
GTCGTGTACTGGCTCCGCCTTTTTCCCGAGGGTGGGGGAGAACCGTATATAAGTGCAGTAGTCGCCGTGA
ACGTTCTTTTTCGCAACGGGTTTGCCGCCAGAACACAGCTGAAGCTTCGAGGGGCTCGCATCTCTCCTTC
ACGCGCCCGCCGCCCTACCTGAGGCCGCCATCCACGCCGGTTGAGTCGCGTTCTGCCGCCTCCCGCCTGT
GGTGCCTCCTGAACTGCGTCCGCCGTCTAGGTAAGTTTAAAGCTCAGGTCGAGACCGGGCCTTTGTCCGG
CGCTCCCTTGGAGCCTACCTAGACTCAGCCGGCTCTCCACGCTTTGCCTGACCCTGCTTGCTCAACTCTA
CGTCTTTGTTTCGTTTTCTGTTCTGCGCCGTTACAGATCCAAGCTGTGACCGGCGCCTACGGATCCGAAG
TTCCTATTCTTCAAATAGTATAGGAACTTCGCAGAGTAGTAGCTGGATTGTAGCTGCTATTAGCAATCTA
AAACCTCTTAGAAGTTCCTATTCTTCAAAAGGTATAGGAACTTCGGCGCGCCTTACACCTCGTTCTCGTA
GCAGAACTTGTACAGCTCGTCCATGCCGAGAGTGATCCCGGCGGCGGTCACGAACTCCAGCAGGACCATG
TGATCGCGCTTCTCGTTGGGGTCTTTGCTCAGGGCGGACTGGTAGCTCAGGTAGTGGTTGTCGGGCAGCA
GCACGGGGCCGTCGCCGATGGGGGTGTTCTGCTGGTAGTGGTCGGCGAGCTGCACGCTGCCGTCCTCGAT
GTTGTGGCGGATCTTGAAGTTCACCTTGATGCCGTTCTTCTGCTTGTCGGCCATGATATAGACGTTGTGG
CTGTTGTAGTTGTACTCCAGCTTGTGCCCCAGGATGTTGCCGTCCTCCTTGAAGTCGATGCCCTTCAGCT
CGATGCGGTTCACCAGGGTGTCGCCCTCGAACTTCACCTCGGCGCGGGTCTTGTAGTTGCCGTCGTCCTT
GAAGAAGATGGTGCGCTCCTGGACGTAGCCTTCGGGCATGGCGGACTTGAAGAAGTCGTGCTGCTTCATG
TGGTCGGGGTAGCGGGCGAAGCACTGCAGGCCGTAGCCGAAGGTGGTCACGAGGGTGGGCCAGGGCACGG
GCAGCTGTGGGACGACATGACTTAACCAGTTAACCATGTTCTCTGAACATGAGAAGGGCTGGCCACTCTC
CAGTCGACATAACTTCGTATAGGATACTTTATACGAAGTTATGCAGAATGGTAGCTGGATTGTAGCTGCT
ATTAGCAATATGAAACCTCTTAATAACTTCGTATAGTATACCTTATACGAAGTTATACTAGTCCTCCTGT
ACTCACCTTGCCGGTGGTGCAGATGAACTTCAGGGTCAGCTTGCCGTAGGTGGCATCGCCCTCGCCCTCG
CCGGACACGCTGAACTTGTGGCCGTTTACGTCGCCGTCCAGCTCGACCAGGATGGGCACCACCCCGGTGA
ACAGCTCCTCGCCCTTGCTCACGGGACCGGGGTTTTCTTCCACGTCTCCTGCTTGCTTTAACAGAGAGAA
GTTCGTGGCTCCGGAGCCGGGCGCGCCCACGTTGATGTCGATCTGGTCCAGGGGGATGTACTCGCCCTCG
CTGGTGATCCTGCTCTTATCATCAGCCGGGGTCCCAGAAGCAGATGGAACATCCAAAATGCTGCCGGACA
CGACAGATTCGTTTGACGTCAGATAGTTCAGGAGCAAGAATGCGAAAATGTACTTTGCCACGATATCCAG
GAAAGAATATCCCCAGCTCGTCACCCCAACGGGCAACACCGCGATACCCTCGACTCCAAGAGCCCACACA
ATTGGATACCCCAGCCACATCACTACTGTCAACAGCTTCAGGGTATTGAACATGTCAGCGGTTCCCGCGG
CTTTGGCGTCCTGTGCCCACTCCACCAGCAGGATATACAAGACCACCAGAAAGCATGCACAACTGATAGC
GTAAAAGAACCATCTCATGAGGTGGGAGGAGGTAGTCAGGGCCGCGGCAAGGCCAGTCACGCACATAGCG
ATATCGAAAGTGATAGCTGTGAAGAGCTTTGTAGCATTGCTTCCGGCCAGGAGACCCAGAGCGAGGAGAA
TCATGGGCGTGGAAAGTGCCCAGGTGAGATACCGTCCCCACATGGTGACTACACCATCTACCTCTTCTCC
TCCCAGCATCACTGAGCTGCCTTCTGCAAAATGGCCCGCTGGCATTTCAAGAACGGAAATTGTCAGGCCG
CTCGCCAATCCTAAACACATGAGAAATAGAGTCATAAGCACATGGGTCACATACAGGAGATATGTATATA
ACATTAATACAATTTTATAAAAAAAAGGGGGGGCACAGGTACCATAACTTCGTATAAAGTATCCTATACG
AAGTTATTTGCCTTAACCCAGAAATTATCACTGTTATTCTTTAGAATGGTGCAAAGAATAACTTCGTATA
AGGTATACTATACGAAGTTATGCTAGCAACCCCGACACTTACCTGTGTAGGAGGCAATGCTGACGACAGG
CACAAGGATGGTTGACACAGCAATAAGTTTTGCCCGTGGATCATCGAGTCCTCGGGTCATAAAAACGAAC
AGCAGTATACTCAGTCCTGCAAGTGCGATGTTGATATAGAGACTGCTTGCAAGCAAAGGGTCGTTCAGCA
CGAACTCGAACAACTCCCTTTGGGTAACCTCGGCTTGAAGGGCCACGGCACTCTCGGTCACGGGAGGCAG
GGTCTCTGTCATGGTGGCGAGCTCGAAGTTCCTATACTATTTGAAGAATAGGAACTTCTTGCCTTAACCC
AGAAATTATCACTGTTATTCTTTAGAATGGTGCAAAGAGAAGTTCCTATACCTTTTGAAGAATAGGAACT
TCGAATTCGATATCAAGCTTATCGATAATCAACCTCTGGATTACAAAATTTGTGAAAGATTGACTGGTAT
TCTTAACTATGTTGCTCCTTTTACGCTATGTGGATACGCTGCTTTAATGCCTTTGTATCATGCTATTGCT
TCCCGTATGGCTTTCATTTTCTCCTCCTTGTATAAATCCTGGTTGCTGTCTCTTTATGAGGAGTTGTGGC
CCGTTGTCAGGCAACGTGGCGTGGTGTGCACTGTGTTTGCTGACGCAACCCCCACTGGTTGGGGCATTGC
CACCACCTGTCAGCTCCTTTCCGGGACTTTCGCTTTCCCCCTCCCTATTGCCACGGCGGAACTCATCGCC
GCCTGCCTTGCCCGCTGCTGGACAGGGGCTCGGCTGTTGGGCACTGACAATTCCGTGGTGTTGTCGGGGA
AATCATCGTCCTTTCCTTGGCTGCTCGCCTATGTTGCCACCTGGATTCTGCGCGGGACGTCCTTCTGCTA
CGTCCCTTCGGCCCTCAATCCAGCGGACCTTCCTTCCCGCGGCCTGCTGCCGGCTCTGCGGCCTCTTCCG
CGTCTTCGCCTTCGCCCTCAGACGAGTCGGATCTCCCTTTGGGCCGCCTCCCCGCATCGATACCGAGCGC
TGCTCGAGAGATCTACGGGTGGCATCCCTGTGACCCCTCCCCAGTGCCTCTCCTGGCCCTGGAAGTTGCC
ACTCCAGTGCCCACCAGCCTTGTCCTAATAAAATTAAGTTGCATCATTTTGTCTGACTAGGTGTCCTTCT
ATAATATTATGGGGTGGAGGGGGGTGGTATGGAGCAAGGGGCAAGTTGGGAAGACAACCTGTAGGGCCTG
CGGGGTCTATTGGGAACCAAGCTGGAGTGCAGTGGCACAATCTTGGCTCACTGCAATCTCCGCCTCCTGG
GTTCAAGCGATTCTCCTGCCTCAGCCTCCCGAGTTGTTGGGATTCCAGGCATGCATGACCAGGCTCAGCT
AATTTTTGTTTTTTTGGTAGAGACGGGGTTTCACCATATTGGCCAGGCTGGTCTCCAACTCCTAATCTCA
GGTGATCTACCCACCTTGGCCTCCCAAATTGCTGGGATTACAGGCGTGAACCACTGCTCCCTTCCCTGTC
CTTCTGATTTTGTAGGTAACCACGTGCGGACCGAGCGGCCGCAGGAACCCCTAGTGATGGAGTTGGCCAC
TCCCTCTCTGCGCGCTCGCTCGCTCACTGAGGCCGGGCGACCAAAGGTCGCCCGACGCCCGGGCTTTGCC
CGGGCGGCCTCAGTGAGCGAGCGAGCGCGCAGCTGCCTGCAGGGGCGCCTGATGCGGTATTTTCTCCTTA
CGCATCTGTGCGGTATTTCACACCGCATA
[95 nt withheld, positions 4510-4604]
T
[46 nt withheld, positions 4606-4651]
C
[141 nt withheld, positions 4653-4793]
CCTTTGACGTTGGAGTCCACGTTCTTT
[37 nt withheld, positions 4821-4857]
ACTCTATCTCGGGCTATTCTTTTGATTTATAAGGGATTTTGCCGATTTCGGTCTATTGGTTAAAAAATGA
GCTGATTTAACAAAAATTTAACGCGAATTTTAACAAAATATTAACGTTTACAATTTTATGGTGCACTCTC
AGTACAATCTGCTCTGATGCCGCATAGTTAAGCCAGCCCCGACACCCGCCAACACCCGCTGACGCGCCCT
GACGGGCTTGTCTGCTCCCGGCATCCGCTTACAGACAAGCTGTGACCGTCTCCGGGAGCTGCATGTGTCA
GAGGTTTTCACCGTCATCACCGAAACGCGCGAGACGAAAGGGCCTCGTGATACGCCTATTTTTATAGGTT
AATGTCATGATAATAATGGTTTCTTAGACGTCAGGTGGCACTTTTCGGGGAAATGTGCGCGGAACCCCTA
TTTGTTTATTTTTCTAAATACATTCAAATATGTATCCGCTCATGAGACAATAACCCTGATAAATGCTTCA
ATAATATTGAAAAAGGAAGAGTATGAGTATTCAACATTTCCGTGTCGCCCTTATTCCCTTTTTTGCGGCA
TTTTGCCTTCCTGTTTTTGCTCACCCAGAAACGCTGGTGAAAGTAAAAGATGCTGAAGATCAGTTGGGTG
CACGAGTGGGTTACATCGAACTGGATCTCAACAGCGGTAAGATCCTTGAGAGTTTTCGCCCCGAAGAACG
TTTTCCAATGATGAGCACTTTTAAAGTTCTGCTATGTGGCGCGGTATTATCCCGTATTGACGCCGGGCAA
GAGCAACTCGGTCGCCGCATACACTATTCTCAGAATGACTTGGTTGAGTACTCACCAGTCACAGAAAAGC
ATCTTACGGATGGCATGACAGTAAGAGAATTATGCAGTGCTGCCATAACCATGAGTGATAACACTGCGGC
CAACTTACTTCTGACAACGATCGGAGGACCGAAGGAGCTAACCGCTTTTTTGCACAACATGGGGGATCAT
GTAACTCGCCTTGATCGTTGGGAACCGGAGCTGAATGAAGCCATACCAAACGACGAGCGTGACACCACGA
TGCCTGTAGCAATGGCAACAACGTTGCGCAAACTATTAACTGGCGAACTACTTACTCTAGCTTCCCGGCA
ACAATTAATAGACTGGATGGAGGCGGATAAAGTTGCAGGACCACTTCTGCGCTCGGCCCTTCCGGCTGGC
TGGTTTATTGCTGATAAATCTGGAGCCGGTGAGCGTGGGTCTCGCGGTATCATTGCAGCACTGGGGCCAG
ATGGTAAGCCCTCCCGTATCGTAGTTATCTACACGACGGGGAGTCAGGCAACTATGGATGAACGAAATAG
ACAGATCGCTGAGATAGGTGCCTCACTGATTAAGCATTGGTAACTGTCAGACCAAGTTTACTCATATATA
CTTTAGATTGATTTAAAACTTCATTTTTAATTTAAAAGGATCTAGGTGAAGATCCTTTTTGATAATCTCA
TGACCAAAATCCCTTAACGTGAGTTTTCGTTCCACTGAGCGTCAGACCCCGTAGAAAAGATCAAAGGATC
TTCTTGAGATCCTTTTTTTCTGCGCGTAATCTGCTGCTTGCAAACAAAAAAACCACCGCTACCAGCGGTG
GTTTGTTTGCCGGATCAAGAGCTACCAACTCTTTTTCCGAAGGTAACTGGCTTCAGCAGAGCGCAGATAC
CAAATACTGTTCTTCTAGTGTAGCCGTAGTTAGGCCACCACTTCAAGAACTCTGTAGCACCGCCTACATA
CCTCGCTCTGCTAATCCTGTTACCAGTGGCTGCTGCCAGTGGCGATAAGTCGTGTCTTACCGGGTTGGAC
TCAAGACGATAGTTACCGGATAAGGCGCAGCGGTCGGGCTGAACGGGGGGTTCGTGCACACAGCCCAGCT
TGGAGCGAACGACCTACACCGAACTGAGATACCTACAGCGTGAGCTATGAGAAAGCGCCACGCTTCCCGA
AGGGAGAAAGGCGGACAGGTATCCGGTAAGCGGCAGGGTCGGAACAGGAGAGCGCACGAGGGAGCTTCCA
GGGGGAAACGCCTGGTATCTTTATAGTCCTGTCGGGTTTCGCCACCTCTGACTTGAGCGTCGATTTTTGT
GATGCTCGTCAGGGGGGCGGAGCCTATGGAAAAACGCCAGCAACGCGGCCTTTTTACGGTTCCTGGCCTT
TTGCTGGCCTTTTGCTCACATGT
