>Addgene plasmid #137154 | pAAV-nEF-Coff/Fon-NpHR3.3-EYFP | depositor partial sequence | sequence record 265000 | Promoter through WPRE
AAGGATCTGCGATCGCTCCGGTGCCCGTCAGTGGGCAGAGCGCACATCGCCCACAGTCCCCGAGAAGTTG
GGGGGAGGGGTCGGCAATTGAACGGGTGCCTAGAGAAGGTGGCGCGGGGTAAACTGGGAAAGTGATGTCG
TGTACTGGCTCCGCCTTTTTCCCGAGGGTGGGGGAGAACCGTATATAAGTGCAGTAGTCGCCGTGAACGT
TCTTTTTCGCAACGGGTTTGCCGCCAGAACACAGCTGAAGCTTCGAGGGGCTCGCATCTCTCCTTCACGC
GCCCGCCGCCCTACCTGAGGCCGCCATCCACGCCGGTTGAGTCGCGTTCTGCCGCCTCCCGCCTGTGGTG
CCTCCTGAACTGCGTCCGCCGTCTAGGTAAGTTTAAAGCTCAGGTCGAGACCGGGCCTTTGTCCGGCGCT
CCCTTGGAGCCTACCTAGACTCAGCCGGCTCTCCACGCTTTGCCTGACCCTGCTTGCTCAACTCTACGTC
TTTGTTTCGTTTTCTGTTCTGCGCCGTTACAGATCCAAGCTGTGACCGGCGCCTACGGATCCGAAGTTCC
TATTCTTCAAATAGTATAGGAACTTCGCAGAGTAGTAGCTGGATTGTAGCTGCTATTAGCAATCTAAAAC
CTCTTAGAAGTTCCTATTCTTCAAAAGGTATAGGAACTTCGGCGCGCCTTACACCTCGTTCTCGTAGCAG
AACTTGTACAGCTCGTCCATGCCGAGAGTGATCCCGGCGGCGGTCACGAACTCCAGCAGGACCATGTGAT
CGCGCTTCTCGTTGGGGTCTTTGCTCAGGGCGGACTGGTAGCTCAGGTAGTGGTTGTCGGGCAGCAGCAC
GGGGCCGTCGCCGATGGGGGTGTTCTGCTGGTAGTGGTCGGCGAGCTGCACGCTGCCGTCCTCGATGTTG
TGGCGGATCTTGAAGTTCACCTTGATGCCGTTCTTCTGCTTGTCGGCCATGATATAGACGTTGTGGCTGT
TGTAGTTGTACTCCAGCTTGTGCCCCAGGATGTTGCCGTCCTCCTTGAAGTCGATGCCCTTCAGCTCGAT
GCGGTTCACCAGGGTGTCGCCCTCGAACTTCACCTCGGCGCGGGTCTTGTAGTTGCCGTCGTCCTTGAAG
AAGATGGTGCGCTCCTGGACGTAGCCTTCGGGCATGGCGGACTTGAAGAAGTCGTGCTGCTTCATGTGGT
CGGGGTAGCGGGCGAAGCACTGCAGGCCGTAGCCGAAGGTGGTCACGAGGGTGGGCCAGGGCACGGGCAG
CTGTGGGACGACATGACTTAACCAGTTAACCATGTTCTCTGAACATGAGAAGGGCTGGCCACTCTCCAGT
CGACATAACTTCGTATAGGATACTTTATACGAAGTTATGCAGAATGGTAGCTGGATTGTAGCTGCTATTA
GCAATATGAAACCTCTTAATAACTTCGTATAGTATACCTTATACGAAGTTATACTAGTCCTCCTGTACTC
ACCTTGCCGGTGGTGCAGATGAACTTCAGGGTCAGCTTGCCGTAGGTGGCATCGCCCTCGCCCTCGCCGG
ACACGCTGAACTTGTGGCCGTTTACGTCGCCGTCCAGCTCGACCAGGATGGGCACCACCCCGGTGAACAG
CTCCTCGCCCTTGCTCACGGGACCGGGGTTTTCTTCCACGTCTCCTGCTTGCTTTAACAGAGAGAAGTTC
GTGGCTCCGGAGCCGGGCGCGCCCACGTTGATGTCGATCTGGTCCAGGGGGATGTACTCGCCCTCGCTGG
TGATCCTGCTCTTATCATCAGCCGGGGTCCCAGAAGCAGATGGAACATCCAAAATGCTGCCGGACACGAC
AGATTCGTTTGACGTCAGATAGTTCAGGAGCAAGAATGCGAAAATGTACTTTGCCACGATATCCAGGAAA
GAATATCCCCAGCTCGTCACCCCAACGGGCAACACCGCGATACCCTCGACTCCAAGAGCCCACACAATTG
GATACCCCAGCCACATCACTACTGTCAACAGCTTCAGGGTATTGAACATGTCAGCGGTTCCCGCGGCTTT
GGCGTCCTGTGCCCACTCCACCAGCAGGATATACAAGACCACCAGAAAGCATGCACAACTGATAGCGTAA
AAGAACCATCTCATGAGGTGGGAGGAGGTAGTCAGGGCCGCGGCAAGGCCAGTCACGCACATAGCGATAT
CGAAAGTGATAGCTGTGAAGAGCTTTGTAGCATTGCTTCCGGCCAGGAGACCCAGAGCGAGGAGAATCAT
GGGCGTGGAAAGTGCCCAGGTGAGATACCGTCCCCACATGGTGACTACACCATCTACCTCTTCTCCTCCC
AGCATCACTGAGCTGCCTTCTGCAAAATGGCCCGCTGGCATTTCAAGAACGGAAATTGTCAGGCCGCTCG
CCAATCCTAAACACATGAGAAATAGAGTCATAAGCACATGGGTCACATACAGGAGATATGTATATAACAT
TAATACAATTTTATAAAAAAAAGGGGGGGCACAGGTACCATAACTTCGTATAAAGTATCCTATACGAAGT
TATTTGCCTTAACCCAGAAATTATCACTGTTATTCTTTAGAATGGTGCAAAGAATAACTTCGTATAAGGT
ATACTATACGAAGTTATGCTAGCAACCCCGACACTTACCTGTGTAGGAGGCAATGCTGACGACAGGCACA
AGGATGGTTGACACAGCAATAAGTTTTGCCCGTGGATCATCGAGTCCTCGGGTCATAAAAACGAACAGCA
GTATACTCAGTCCTGCAAGTGCGATGTTGATATAGAGACTGCTTGCAAGCAAAGGGTCGTTCAGCACGAA
CTCGAACAACTCCCTTTGGGTAACCTCGGCTTGAAGGGCCACGGCACTCTCGGTCACGGGAGGCAGGGTC
TCTGTCATGGTGGCGAGCTCGAAGTTCCTATACTATTTGAAGAATAGGAACTTCTTGCCTTAACCCAGAA
ATTATCACTGTTATTCTTTAGAATGGTGCAAAGAGAAGTTCCTATACCTTTTGAAGAATAGGAACTTCGA
ATTCGATATCAAGCTTATCGATAATCAACCTCTGGATTACAAAATTTGTGAAAGATTGACTGGTATTCTT
AACTATGTTGCTCCTTTTACGCTATGTGGATACGCTGCTTTAATGCCTTTGTATCATGCTATTGCTTCCC
GTATGGCTTTCATTTTCTCCTCCTTGTATAAATCCTGGTTGCTGTCTCTTTATGAGGAGTTGTGGCCCGT
TGTCAGGCAACGTGGCGTGGTGTGCACTGTGTTTGCTGACGCAACCCCCACTGGTTGGGGCATTGCCACC
ACCTGTCAGCTCCTTTCCGGGACTTTCGCTTTCCCCCTCCCTATTGCCACGGCGGAACTCATCGCCGCCT
GCCTTGCCCGCTGCTGGACAGGGGCTCGGCTGTTGGGCACTGACAATTCCGTGGTGTTGTCGGGGAAATC
ATCGTCCTTTCCTTGGCTGCTCGCCTATGTTGCCACCTGGATTCTGCGCGGGACGTCCTTCTGCTACGTC
CCTTCGGCCCTCAATCCAGCGGACCTTCCTTCCCGCGGCCTGCTGCCGGCTCTGCGGCCTCTTCCGCGTC
TTCGCCTTCGCCCTCAGACGAGTCGGATCTCCCTTTGGGCCGCCTCCCCGCATCGATACCG
